>Addgene plasmid #217706 | HA-MBP-TEVpCS-ADGRL1 CTF-FLAG | addgene full sequence | sequence record 430293 | Addgene NGS Result
CTGGTATCTTTATAGTCCTGTCGGGTTTCGCCACCTCTGACTTGAGCGTCGATTTTTGTGATGCTCGTCA
GGGGGGCGGAGCCTATGGAAAAACGCCAGCAACGCGGCCTTTTTACGGTTCCTGGCCTTTTGCTGGCCTT
TTGCTCACATGTTCTTAATTAACCTGCAGGCGTTACATAACTTACGGTAAATGGCCCGCCTGGCTGACCG
CCCAACGACCCCCGCCCATTGACGTCAATAATGACGTATGTTCCCATAGTAACGCCAATAGGGACTTTCC
ATTGACGTCAATGGGTGGAGTATTTACGGTAAACTGCCCACTTGGCAGTACATCAAGTGTATCATATGCC
AAGTACGCCCCCTATTGACGTCAATGACGGTAAATGGCCCGCCTGGCATTATGCCCAGTACATGACCTTA
TGGGACTTTCCTACTTGGCAGTACATCTACGTATTAGTCATCGCTATTACCATGATGATGCGGTTTTGGC
AGTACATCAATGGGCGTGGATAGCGGTTTGACTCACGGGGATTTCCAAGTCTCCACCCCATTGACGTCAA
TGGGAGTTTGTTTTGACTAGTCAGGGCCCCAACCCCCCCAAGCCCCCATTTCACAACACGCTGGCGCTAC
AGGCGCGTGACTTCCCCTTGCTTTGGGGCGGGGGGCTGAGACTCCTATGTGCTCCGGATTGGTCAGGCAC
GGCCTTCGGCCCCGCCTCCTGCCACCGCAGATTGGCCGCTAGGCCTCCCCGAGCGCCCTGCCTCCGAGGG
CCGGCGCACCATAAAAGAAGCCGCCCTAGCCACGTCCCCTCGCAGTTCGGCGGTCCCGCGGGTCTGTCTC
AAGCTTCTGCCTTCTCCCTCCTGTGAGTTTGGTAAGTCACTGACTGTCTATGCCTGGGAAAGGGTGGGCA
GGAGATGGGGCAGTGCAGGAAAAGTGGCACTATGAACCCTGCAGCCCTAGTTTGACAATTAATCATTGGC
ATAGTATATCTGCATAGTATAATACAACTCACTATAGCAATTGTACTAACCTTCTTCTCTTTCCTCTCCT
GACAGGAGGAGCCATCATGGCCAAGTTGACCAGTGCCGTTCCGGTGCTCACCGCGCGCGACGTCGCCGGA
GCGGTCGAGTTCTGGACCGACCGGCTCGGGTTCTCCCGGGACTTCGTGGAGGACGACTTCGCCGGTGTGG
TCCGGGACGACGTGACCCTGTTCATCAGCGCGGTCCAGGACCAGGTGGTGCCGGACAACACCCTGGCCTG
GGTGTGGGTGCGCGGCCTGGACGAGCTGTACGCCGAGTGGTCGGAGGTCGTGTCCACGAACTTCCGGGAC
GCCTCCGGGCCGGCCATGACCGAGATCGGCGAGCAGCCGTGGGGGCGGGAGTTCGCCCTGCGCGACCCGG
CCGGCAACTGCGTGCACTTTGTGGCAGAGGAGCAGGACTGAGGATAAGCTAGAAGCTCGCTTTCTTGCTG
TCCAATTTCTATTAAAGGTTCCTTTGTTCCCTAAGTCCAACTACTAAACTGGGGGATATTATGAAGGGCC
TTGAGCATCTGGATTCTGCCTAATAAAAAACATTTATTTTCATTGCAATGATGTATTTAAATTATTTCTG
AATATTTTACTAAAAAGGGAATGTGGGAGGTCAGTGCATTTAAAACATAAAGAAATGAAGAGCTAGTTCA
AACCTTGGGAAAATACACTATATCTTAAACTCCATGAAAGAAGGTGAGGCTGCAAACAGCTAATGCACAT
TGGCAACAGCCCCTGATGCCTATGCCTTATTCATCCCTCAGAAAAGGATTCAAGTAGAGGCTTGATTTGG
AGGTTAAAGTTTTGCTATGCTGTATTTTAGAATTAATTCCATACCACATTTGTAGAGGTTTTACTTGCTT
TAAAAAACCTCCCACACCTCCCCCTGAACCTGAAACATAAAATGAATGCAATTGTTGTTGTTAACTTGTT
TATTGCAGCTTATAATGGTTACAAATAAAGCAATAGCATCACAAATTTCACAAATAAAGCATTTTTTTCA
CTGCATTCTAGTTGTGGTTTGTCCAAACTCATCAATGTATCTTATCATGTCTGGCCAGCTAGCACTCATT
TACCCGGAGACAGGGAGAGGCTCTTCTGCGTGTAGTGGTTGTGCAGAGCCTCGTGCATCACGGAGCATGA
GAAGACGTTCCCCTGCTGCCACCTGCTCTTGTCCACGGTGAGCTTGCTGTAGAGGAAGAAGGAGCCGTCG
GAGTCCAGCACGGGAGGCGTGGTCTTGTAGTTGTTCTCCGGCTGCCCATTGCTCTCCCACTCCACGGCGA
TGTCGCTGGGATAGAAGCCTTTGACCAGGCAGGTCAGGCTGACCTGGTTCTTGGTCATCTCCTCCCGGGA
TGGGGGCAGGGTGTACACCTGTGGTTCTCGGGGCTGCCCTTTGGCTTTGGAGATGGTTTTCTCGATGGGG
GCTGGGAGGGCTTTGTTGGAGACCTTGCACTTGTACTCCTTGCCATTCAGCCAGTCCTGGTGCAGGACGG
TGAGGACGCTGACCACACGGTACGTGCTGTTGTACTGCTCCTCCCGCGGCTTTGTCTTGGCATTATGCAC
CTCCACGCCGTCCACGTACCAGTTGAACTTGACCTCAGGGTCTTCGTGGCTCACGTCCACCACCACGCAT
GTGACCTCAGGGGTCCGGGAGATCATGAGGGTGTCCTTGGGTTTTGGGGGGAAGAGGAAGACTGACGGTC
CCCCCAGGAGTTCAGGTGCTGGGCACGGTGGGCATGTGTGAGTTTTGTCAGATCTTCACTTGTCGTCATC
GTCTTTGTAGTCAGAACCCAGTGAGGTGACCAACTGCATCTGTCCATCACCGTCAGGGCCAGGCCCCTCC
AGGCCGGGTGCGGCAAGATAGCCCTCATGGCTAGGACGGCGTACCTGGTAATAACCTTGCAGTGGATTGC
GAGCGACCAGCGCTGGCGGACGACTCGTATAGTAGATTTCCGGTGGGCCAGGTGGAGCAGGCGGTGGAGG
TGGGAGTGCCTCAGATGGTCCCTCGGGAGAGGAGTCTGGATAGCTGGGACTATCCCTCAGGTTTGCGCCA
CTAGCATACAGGGAATCGCGTCCGGGAGGACTGGACAGAGGACGGGAGGTAGCTCCATCTTCAGCGGTGC
AGGATTCACTCTCATCCAGGTCGGACTGATACAGCACAGACTGCGCGCGAGGCAGGAGCAGGGGCTCTTC
AAGGGCCTTGTAGAGCAGTTCGATCTCAGCCCTGTCGGCCCCGCCTGGACCGCCGGCCTCTTCCTCCCCG
CCTCCACCAGGCACAGGTGGAACGGGAGGCTCAGGCGGAGGCGGTCCTTTCGCGGCGGAAGAGCTACCTC
TCAGATTGTTGTGAACCAACTCGCTAATGATCATCTTTTCGAACGCGGCAGCATCAGCCAGGTTACGACC
CCTTGGAGGTTCTGGGCCACCATCGCCAGGCGGAAAGTCGCCACTCCGCAGGGAATAGGAGTTATTGAAG
TTACCGTTAAGCGGCAGGGTGTCCATGCCGCAGGCTTCTCTGCCACCCAGGGGATGCTTCGGCTCCCGAT
AAGAACCGGGGCTATTGAAGACAGGCGGTGAGCTCGGGTTGAACCCCACAGACTCCGCAATAAGGGTGTT
GTAGGGACTTGTTCCGCCACGGGGCTGCAGTACTGGGTTGGTAAGCAGATGGTTGCCCATGGTACCCCGG
TTGAGGGTCGGGGTTGAGTTGATGTCGCCAGCCATAAAAGAGGACTCGGTCTGTTTGCGCACGGTGTCGT
TCCACATACGCCGAATGCGGGACTGGGTACCGGTATAGTACCGGGTGTTAGAACGCATCGCGGATGTCTT
CAGAGATCCGTGTGTGCCACCTGGCGGGCTCCGAATGCAACAATAGCTATGGCGCAGGCACTTGGAATAT
TCCTTGTGGACCTTTTTCTGCAGCGCGCAATGGAAAACGAAAATGAACACGCCCTGGAAGGCGTTGAAGG
TAGTGAACAGATAAGCCATAACGACGCTTTCTTTATTGATGAACAGGAGGCCAAAGGCCCAGGTCAACCC
CAGAAGAAACAAAAGCGCGATGGCGCCCAGCGCCCAGGACTTGATGTTATCCAGACGGCTGGAATCGGGC
TTCAACACGGAACTGCTGCGGATCATCTTGTGCAGTGTCACCATCAGGAATACCAAGTTCACGACGATGA
CAAAAGAAACTGGACCGATGAAGGACCAAATGAAATAGTTATCGACGCGGAGCCAACAAGCCTTCTCTGT
CCCGTAGGATCTGTAATCGATGGCTGCGGCGATGCCCACAACCAGAGCTGGGAAACAGTAGCCACCCAGG
TAATAGTACTTGGTGCGGGAATACTCGCTCTCAAAGACCTCTACCAACAGCAAGTAGAGATGGACACCCT
CCAGGCACAGCCAGGAAAAGGCAGCCAGGAAAAAATAATGCAGGAGACCAGCGAAGATGGGGCAAGCGAT
TTCGTACTGGGTCTTGTCGATCCCAACCAGGAACAGGAGCTCAGCGAGGAACAGGTTAATGCAGAGGTTC
TTGTGAATGGTGTTCCTGTCGGTCTGCAGTCCTCTGAGAAAACAGAAAGTGGAGATACAAATGGCCAGGC
ACACCAGGCTGATCACAATGCCAACCCATGTGATCACACTAAGCAGGAGCTCGTTAATGCGGCCCTGGTA
GATTTCGCGGTGGGCCATGAGCACGGCAAAGTTGGTTTGGAAGTAAAGGTTCTCGTTGGTCTGCGCATCT
TTCAGCGCTTCATCCACGGTCTGGCGGCCGCTCGCCGCGTTAATCACCGCGGTGCGCACCGCATACCAAA
ACGCGCTCATCTGCGGAATGTTCGGCATAATTTCGCCTTTCTGCGCGTTTTCCATGGTCGCCGCAATGCG
CGGATCTTTCGCCAGTTCTTCTTCATAGCTTTTCAGCGCCACCGCGCCCAGCGGTTTATCTTTGTTCACC
GCTTCCAGGCCTTCATCGGTCAGCAGATAGTTTTCCAGAAATTCTTTCGCCAGTTCTTTGTTCGGGCTCG
CCGCGTTAATGCCCGCGCTCAGCACGCCCACAAACGGTTTGCTCGGCTGGCCTTTAAAGGTCGGCAGCAC
GGTCACGCCATAGTTCACTTTGCTGGTATCAATGTTGCTCCACGCCCACGGGCCGTTAATGGTCATCGCG
GTTTCGCCTTTGTTAAACGCCGCTTCCGCAATGCTATAATCGGTATCCGCGTTCATATGTTTGTTTTTAA
TCAGATCCACCAGAAAGGTCAGGCCCGCTTTCGCGCCCGCGTTATCCACGCCCACATCTTTAATATCATA
TTTGCCGTTTTCATATTTAAACGCATAGCCGCCATCCGCCGCAATCAGCGGCCAGGTAAAATACGGTTCC
TGCAGGTTAAACATCAGCGCGCTTTTGCCTTTCGCTTTCAGTTCTTTATCCAGCGCCGGAATTTCTTCCC
AGGTTTTCGGCGGGTTCGGCAGCAGATCTTTGTTATAAATCAGGCTCAGCGCTTCCACCGCAATCGGATA
CGCAATCAGTTTGCCGTTATAGCGCACCGCATCCCAGGTAAACGGATACAGTTTATCCTGAAACGCTTTA
TCCGGGGTAATTTCCGCCAGCAGGCCGCTCTGCGCATAGCCGCCAAAGCGATCATGCGCCCAAAAAATAA
TATCCGGGCCATCGCCGGTCGCCGCCACCTGCGGAAATTTTTCTTCCAGTTTATCCGGATGTTCCACGGT
CACTTTAATGCCGGTATCTTTTTCAAATTTTTTGCCCACTTCCGCCAGGCCGTTATAGCCTTTATCGCCG
TTAATCCAAATCACCAGTTTGCCTTCTTCAATTTTGGATCCAGCGTAATCTGGAACATCGTATGGGTACG
AATTCGTGACAAGTGCAAGACTTAGTGCAATGCAAGACAGGAGTTGCATCCTGTACATGGTGGCCCTCCT
TCGCCGGTGATCTCAGGTAGGCGCCGGTCACAGCTTGGATCTGTAACGGCGCAGAACAGAAAACGAAACA
AAGACGTAGAGTTGAGCAAGCAGGGTCAGGCAAAGCGTGGAGAGCCGGCTGAGTCTAGGTAGGCTCCAAG
GGAGCGCCGGACAAAGGCCCGGTCTCGACCTGAGCTTTAAACTTACCTAGACGGCGGACGCAGTTCAGGA
GGCACCACAGGCGGGAGGCGGCAGAACGCGACTCAACCGGCGTGGATGGCGGCCTCAGGTAGGGCGGCGG
GCGCGTGAAGGAGAGATGCGAGCCCCTCGAAGCTTCAGCTGTGTTCTGGCGGCAAACCCGTTGCGAAAAA
GAACGTTCACGGCGACTACTGCACTTATATACGGTTCTCCCCCACCCTCGGGAAAAAGGCGGAGCCAGTA
CACGACATCACTTTCCCAGTTTACCCCGCGCCACCTTCTCTAGGCACCCGTTCAATTGCCGACCCCTCCC
CCCAACTTCTCGGGGACTGTGGGCGATGTGCGCTCTGCCCACTGACGGGCACCGGAGCGATCGCAGATCC
TTCGATAGAGAAATGTTCTGGCACCTGCACTTGCACTGGGGACAGCCTATTTTGCTAGTTTGTTTTGTTT
CGTTTTGTTTTGATGGAGAGCGTATGTTAGTTACGATTCACACAAAAAACCAACACACAGATGTAATGAA
AATAAAGATATTTTATTGCGGCCGCTGATTTAAATGTTAATTAACTAGCCATGACCAAAATCCCTTAACG
TGAGTTTTCGTTCCACTGAGCGTCAGACCCCGTAGAAAAGATCAAAGGATCTTCTTGAGATCCTTTTTTT
CTGCGCGTAATCTGCTGCTTGCAAACAAAAAAACCACCGCTACCAGCGGTGGTTTGTTTGCCGGATCAAG
AGCTACCAACTCTTTTTCCGAAGGTAACTGGCTTCAGCAGAGCGCAGATACCAAATACTGTTCTTCTAGT
GTAGCCGTAGTTAGGCCACCACTTCAAGAACTCTGTAGCACCGCCTACATACCTCGCTCTGCTAATCCTG
TTACCAGTGGCTGCTGCCAGTGGCGATAAGTCGTGTCTTACCGGGTTGGACTCAAGACGATAGTTACCGG
ATAAGGCGCAGCGGTCGGGCTGAACGGGGGGTTCGTGCACACAGCCCAGCTTGGAGCGAACGACCTACAC
CGAACTGAGATACCTACAGCGTGAGCTATGAGAAAGCGCCACGCTTCCCGAAGGGAGAAAGGCGGACAGG
TATCCGGTAAGCGGCAGGGTCGGAACAGGAGAGCGCACGAGGGAGCTTCCAGGGGGAAACGC
Features (pLannotate 1.2.2; 17 found; start..end, strand, type, name):
    171..474     +  enhancer       CMV enhancer: human cytomegalovirus immediate early enhancer
    476..575     +  promoter       CMV promoter (fragment): human cytomegalovirus (CMV) immediate early promoter
    962..1005    +  promoter       EM7 promoter (fragment): synthetic bacterial promoter&nbsp
   1067..1438    +  CDS            ble: BLE_STRHI - Experimental evidence at protein level: Swiss-Prot protein existence level 1. Binding protein with a strong affinity to the bleomycin family of antibiotics. From Streptoalloteichus hindustanus.
   1455..1849    +  polyA_signal   β-globin poly(A): human β-globin polyadenylation signal
   1859..1930    +  CDS            large T antigen (fragment): large T antigen from SV40 (simian virus 40)
   1953..2074    +  polyA_signal   SV40 poly(A) signal: SV40 polyadenylation signal
   2099..2779    -  CDS            IGHG1 (fragment): IGHG1_HUMAN - Experimental evidence at protein level: Swiss-Prot protein existence level 1. Constant region of immunoglobulin heavy chains. Immunoglobulins, also known as antibodies, are membrane-bound or secreted glycoproteins produced by B lymphocytes. In the recognition phase of humoral immunity, the membrane-bound immunoglobulins serve as receptors which, upon binding of a specific antigen, trigger the clonal expansion and differentiation of B lymphocytes into immunoglobulins- secreting plasma cells. Secreted immunoglobulins mediate the effector phase of humoral immunity, which results in
   2819..4726    -  CDS            ADGRL1 (fragment): AGRL1_HUMAN - Also known as KIAA0821 From Homo sapiens (Human).
   4748..5848    -  CDS            malE (fragment): MALE_ECO57 - Experimental evidence at protein level: Swiss-Prot protein existence level 1. Part of the ABC transporter complex MalEFGK involved in maltose/maltodextrin import. Binds maltose and higher maltodextrins. From Escherichia coli O157:H7.
   5852..5878    -  CDS            3xHA (fragment): three tandem HA epitope tags
   5879..5938    -  sig_peptide    IL-2 signal sequence: human interleukin-2 signal sequence
   5988..6256    -  LTR            5' LTR (truncated): truncated 5' long terminal repeat (LTR) from human T-cell leukemia virus (HTLV) type 1
   6269..6480    -  promoter       EF-1α core promoter: core promoter for human elongation factor EF-1α
   6517..6608    -  misc_feature   pause site: RNA polymerase II transcriptional pause signal from the human α2 globin gene
   6619..6667    -  polyA_signal   poly(A) signal: synthetic polyadenylation signal
   6775..91      +  rep_origin     ori (across the origin): high-copy-number ColE1/pMB1/pBR322/pUC origin of replication
