[The description below was written by a language model from this plasmid's Addgene catalogue record and pLannotate feature annotations shown in this document.]
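Description:
HA-MBP-TEVpCS-ADGRL1 CTF-FLAG is a 7,272 nt mammalian expression plasmid built by Gibson cloning in the pFuse-hIgG1-Fc2 backbone. It replicates in E. coli from a high-copy ColE1/pUC-type origin. Selection uses a single bleomycin/Zeocin resistance gene (ble). This gene sits downstream of both a CMV enhancer/promoter and the bacterial EM7 promoter and is terminated by a β-globin poly(A) signal, so the same marker can function in bacteria and in mammalian cells.

The payload is transcribed on the opposite strand from a composite promoter made of the EF-1α core promoter and a truncated HTLV-1 5' LTR segment. A synthetic poly(A) signal and a transcriptional pause site lie upstream and insulate the unit from read-through. The open reading frame begins with the IL-2 signal sequence, which directs the protein into the secretory pathway. An HA epitope and maltose-binding protein (malE) follow. According to the construct name, a TEV protease cleavage site then joins these to the C-terminal fragment of human ADGRL1 (latrophilin-1, LPHN1), which lacks residues 1–838 and carries a C-terminal FLAG tag. The TEV site and FLAG tag are recorded in the name and catalogue fields but are not annotated in the feature table. A fragment of the backbone's IgG1 Fc coding sequence remains downstream of the insert, ahead of the SV40 poly(A) signal. The record does not say whether this fragment is translated, although the stated C-terminal FLAG tag suggests the reading frame ends before it.

The stated purpose is mammalian expression of adhesion GPCR transmembrane domains. The design suggests that TEV cleavage removes the N-terminal HA-MBP cap to expose the receptor's native tethered-agonist end, in keeping with the associated study of tethered agonist signaling. The HA and FLAG tags would allow detection of the protein.
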