Addgene plasmid #217706: HA-MBP-TEVpCS-ADGRL1 CTF-FLAG
Purpose: Mammalian expression of Adhesion G Protein-Coupled Receptor transmembrane domains
Depositing lab: Stephen Blacklow. Depositing organization: Harvard Medical School. Publication: Heterogeneity of tethered agonist signaling in adhesion G protein-coupled receptors. Dates AN, Jones DTD, Smith JS, Skiba MA, Rich MF, Burruss MM, Kruse AC, Blacklow SC. Cell Chem Biol. 2024 Aug 15;31(8):1542-1553.e4. doi: 10.1016/j.chembiol.2024.03.004. Epub 2024 Apr 11. PubMed 38608683.
Backbone
  Vector backbone: pFuse-hIgG1-Fc2
  Backbone manufacturer: Invitrogen
  Vector type: Mammalian Expression
Growth in bacteria
  Bacterial resistance: Bleocin (Zeocin), 50 μg/mL
  Growth temperature: 37°C
  Growth strain: DH5alpha
  Copy number: High Copy
Gene/Insert
  Gene/Insert name: ADGRL1 (alt name: LPHN1)
  Species: H. sapiens (human)
  Mutation: Deletion of residues 1-838
  Entrez Gene: ADGRL1 (a.k.a. CIRL1, CL1, LEC2, LPHN1)
  Tag / fusion protein: HA (N terminal on insert); FLAG (C terminal on insert)
  Cloning method: Gibson Cloning
Terms and licenses: Academic/Nonprofit Terms; Industry Terms: Not Available to Industry
Depositor comments: Please visit https://www.biorxiv.org/content/10.1101/2022.07.14.500097v2 for bioRxiv preprint.
How to cite: HA-MBP-TEVpCS-ADGRL1 CTF-FLAG was a gift from Stephen Blacklow (Addgene plasmid # 217706 ; http://n2t.net/addgene:217706 ; RRID:Addgene_217706)
