>Addgene plasmid #217706 | HA-MBP-TEVpCS-ADGRL1 CTF-FLAG | depositor partial sequence | sequence record 424454 | MBP-CTF Insert
ATGTACAGGATGCAACTCCTGTCTTGCATTGCACTAAGTCTTGCACTTGTCACGAATTCGTACCCATACG
ATGTTCCAGATTACGCTGGATCCAAAATTGAAGAAGGCAAACTGGTGATTTGGATTAACGGCGATAAAGG
CTATAACGGCCTGGCGGAAGTGGGCAAAAAATTTGAAAAAGATACCGGCATTAAAGTGACCGTGGAACAT
CCGGATAAACTGGAAGAAAAATTTCCGCAGGTGGCGGCGACCGGCGATGGCCCGGATATTATTTTTTGGG
CGCATGATCGCTTTGGCGGCTATGCGCAGAGCGGCCTGCTGGCGGAAATTACCCCGGATAAAGCGTTTCA
GGATAAACTGTATCCGTTTACCTGGGATGCGGTGCGCTATAACGGCAAACTGATTGCGTATCCGATTGCG
GTGGAAGCGCTGAGCCTGATTTATAACAAAGATCTGCTGCCGAACCCGCCGAAAACCTGGGAAGAAATTC
CGGCGCTGGATAAAGAACTGAAAGCGAAAGGCAAAAGCGCGCTGATGTTTAACCTGCAGGAACCGTATTT
TACCTGGCCGCTGATTGCGGCGGATGGCGGCTATGCGTTTAAATATGAAAACGGCAAATATGATATTAAA
GATGTGGGCGTGGATAACGCGGGCGCGAAAGCGGGCCTGACCTTTCTGGTGGATCTGATTAAAAACAAAC
ATATGAACGCGGATACCGATTATAGCATTGCGGAAGCGGCGTTTAACAAAGGCGAAACCGCGATGACCAT
TAACGGCCCGTGGGCGTGGAGCAACATTGATACCAGCAAAGTGAACTATGGCGTGACCGTGCTGCCGACC
TTTAAAGGCCAGCCGAGCAAACCGTTTGTGGGCGTGCTGAGCGCGGGCATTAACGCGGCGAGCCCGAACA
AAGAACTGGCGAAAGAATTTCTGGAAAACTATCTGCTGACCGATGAAGGCCTGGAAGCGGTGAACAAAGA
TAAACCGCTGGGCGCGGTGGCGCTGAAAAGCTATGAAGAAGAACTGGCGAAAGATCCGCGCATTGCGGCG
ACCATGGAAAACGCGCAGAAAGGCGAAATTATGCCGAACATTCCGCAGATGAGCGCGTTTTGGTATGCGG
TGCGCACCGCGGTGATTAACGCGGCGAGCGGCCGCCAGACCGTGGATGAAGCGCTGAAAGATGCGCAGAC
CAACGAGAACCTTTACTTCCAAACCAACTTTGCCGTGCTCATGGCCCACCGCGAAATCTACCAGGGCCGC
ATTAACGAGCTCCTGCTTAGTGTGATCACATGGGTTGGCATTGTGATCAGCCTGGTGTGCCTGGCCATTT
GTATCTCCACTTTCTGTTTTCTCAGAGGACTGCAGACCGACAGGAACACCATTCACAAGAACCTCTGCAT
TAACCTGTTCCTCGCTGAGCTCCTGTTCCTGGTTGGGATCGACAAGACCCAGTACGAAATCGCTTGCCCC
ATCTTCGCTGGTCTCCTGCATTATTTTTTCCTGGCTGCCTTTTCCTGGCTGTGCCTGGAGGGTGTCCATC
TCTACTTGCTGTTGGTAGAGGTCTTTGAGAGCGAGTATTCCCGCACCAAGTACTATTACCTGGGTGGCTA
CTGTTTCCCAGCTCTGGTTGTGGGCATCGCCGCAGCCATCGATTACAGATCCTACGGGACAGAGAAGGCT
TGTTGGCTCCGCGTCGATAACTATTTCATTTGGTCCTTCATCGGTCCAGTTTCTTTTGTCATCGTCGTGA
ACTTGGTATTCCTGATGGTGACACTGCACAAGATGATCCGCAGCAGTTCCGTGTTGAAGCCCGATTCCAG
CCGTCTGGATAACATCAAGTCCTGGGCGCTGGGCGCCATCGCGCTTTTGTTTCTTCTGGGGTTGACCTGG
GCCTTTGGCCTCCTGTTCATCAATAAAGAAAGCGTCGTTATGGCTTATCTGTTCACTACCTTCAACGCCT
TCCAGGGCGTGTTCATTTTCGTTTTCCATTGCGCGCTGCAGAAAAAGGTCCACAAGGAATATTCCAAGTG
CCTGCGCCATAGCTATTGTTGCATTCGGAGCCCGCCAGGTGGCACACACGGATCTCTGAAGACATCCGCG
ATGCGTTCTAACACCCGGTACTATACCGGTACCCAGTCCCGCATTCGGCGTATGTGGAACGACACCGTGC
GCAAACAGACCGAGTCCTCTTTTATGGCTGGCGACATCAACTCAACCCCGACCCTCAACCGGGGTACCAT
GGGCAACCATCTGCTTACCAACCCAGTACTGCAGCCCCGTGGCGGAACAAGTCCCTACAACACCCTTATT
GCGGAGTCTGTGGGGTTCAACCCGAGCTCACCGCCTGTCTTCAATAGCCCCGGTTCTTATCGGGAGCCGA
AGCATCCCCTGGGTGGCAGAGAAGCCTGCGGCATGGACACCCTGCCGCTTAACGGTAACTTCAATAACTC
CTATTCCCTGCGGAGTGGCGACTTTCCGCCTGGCGATGGTGGCCCAGAACCTCCAAGGGGTCGTAACCTG
GCTGATGCTGCCGCGTTCGAAAAGATGATCATTAGCGAGTTGGTTCACAACAATCTGAGAGGTAGCTCTT
CCGCCGCGAAAGGACCGCCTCCGCCTGAGCCTCCCGTTCCACCTGTGCCTGGTGGAGGCGGGGAGGAAGA
GGCCGGCGGTCCAGGCGGGGCCGACAGGGCTGAGATCGAACTGCTCTACAAGGCCCTTGAAGAGCCCCTG
CTCCTGCCTCGCGCGCAGTCTGTGCTGTATCAGTCCGACCTGGATGAGAGTGAATCCTGCACCGCTGAAG
ATGGAGCTACCTCCCGTCCTCTGTCCAGTCCTCCCGGACGCGATTCCCTGTATGCTAGTGGCGCAAACCT
GAGGGATAGTCCCAGCTATCCAGACTCCTCTCCCGAGGGACCATCTGAGGCACTCCCACCTCCACCGCCT
GCTCCACCTGGCCCACCGGAAATCTACTATACGAGTCGTCCGCCAGCGCTGGTCGCTCGCAATCCACTGC
AAGGTTATTACCAGGTACGCCGTCCTAGCCATGAGGGCTATCTTGCCGCACCCGGCCTGGAGGGGCCTGG
CCCTGACGGTGATGGACAGATGCAGTTGGTCACCTCACTGGGTTCTGACTACAAAGACGATGACGACAAG
TGAAGATCTGACAAAACTCACACA
